>Addgene plasmid #143261 | TFORF1318 | addgene full sequence | sequence record 396145 | Addgene NGS Result
TTAATGTAGTCTTATGCAATACTCTTGTAGTCTTGCAACATGGTAACGATGAGTTAGCAACATGCCTTAC
AAGGAGAGAAAAAGCACCGTGCATGCCGATTGGTGGAAGTAAGGTGGTACGATCGTGCCTTATTAGGAAG
GCAACAGACGGGTCTGACATGGATTGGACGAACCACTGAATTGCCGCATTGCAGAGATATTGTATTTAAG
TGCCTAGCTCGATACATAAACGGGTCTCTCTGGTTAGACCAGATCTGAGCCTGGGAGCTCTCTGGCTAAC
TAGGGAACCCACTGCTTAAGCCTCAATAAAGCTTGCCTTGAGTGCTTCAAGTAGTGTGTGCCCGTCTGTT
GTGTGACTCTGGTAACTAGAGATCCCTCAGACCCTTTTAGTCAGTGTGGAAAATCTCTAGCAGTGGCGCC
CGAACAGGGACTTGAAAGCGAAAGGGAAACCAGAGGAGCTCTCTCGACGCAGGACTCGGCTTGCTGAAGC
GCGCACGGCAAGAGGCGAGGGGCGGCGACTGGTGAGTACGCCAAAAATTTTGACTAGCGGAGGCTAGAAG
GAGAGAGATGGGTGCGAGAGCGTCAGTATTAAGCGGGGGAGAATTAGATCGCGATGGGAAAAAATTCGGT
TAAGGCCAGGGGGAAAGAAAAAATATAAATTAAAACATATAGTATGGGCAAGCAGGGAGCTAGAACGATT
CGCAGTTAATCCTGGCCTGTTAGAAACATCAGAAGGCTGTAGACAAATACTGGGACAGCTACAACCATCC
CTTCAGACAGGATCAGAAGAACTTAGATCATTATATAATACAGTAGCAACCCTCTATTGTGTGCATCAAA
GGATAGAGATAAAAGACACCAAGGAAGCTTTAGACAAGATAGAGGAAGAGCAAAACAAAAGTAAGACCAC
CGCACAGCAAGCGGCCGCTGATCTTCAGACCTGGAGGAGGAGATATGAGGGACAATTGGAGAAGTGAATT
ATATAAATATAAAGTAGTAAAAATTGAACCATTAGGAGTAGCACCCACCAAGGCAAAGAGAAGAGTGGTG
CAGAGAGAAAAAAGAGCAGTGGGAATAGGAGCTTTGTTCCTTGGGTTCTTGGGAGCAGCAGGAAGCACTA
TGGGCGCAGCGTCAATGACGCTGACGGTACAGGCCAGACAATTATTGTCTGGTATAGTGCAGCAGCAGAA
CAATTTGCTGAGGGCTATTGAGGCGCAACAGCATCTGTTGCAACTCACAGTCTGGGGCATCAAGCAGCTC
CAGGCAAGAATCCTGGCTGTGGAAAGATACCTAAAGGATCAACAGCTCCTGGGGATTTGGGGTTGCTCTG
GAAAACTCATTTGCACCACTGCTGTGCCTTGGAATGCTAGTTGGAGTAATAAATCTCTGGAACAGATTTG
GAATCACACGACCTGGATGGAGTGGGACAGAGAAATTAACAATTACACAAGCTTAATACACTCCTTAATT
GAAGAATCGCAAAACCAGCAAGAAAAGAATGAACAAGAATTATTGGAATTAGATAAATGGGCAAGTTTGT
GGAATTGGTTTAACATAACAAATTGGCTGTGGTATATAAAATTATTCATAATGATAGTAGGAGGCTTGGT
AGGTTTAAGAATAGTTTTTGCTGTACTTTCTATAGTGAATAGAGTTAGGCAGGGATATTCACCATTATCG
TTTCAGACCCACCTCCCAACCCCGAGGGGACCCATGCATTGCATCTCAATTAGTCAGCAACCAGGTGTGG
AAAGTCCCCAGGCTCCCCAGCAGGCAGAAGTATGCAAAGCATGCGTCTCAATTAGTCAGCAACCATAGTC
CCGCCCCTAACTCCGCCCATCCCGCCCCTAACTCCGCCCAGTTCCGCCCATTCTCCGCCCCATGGCTGAC
TAATTTTTTTTATTTATGCAGAGGCCGAGGCCGCCTCGGCCTCTGAGCTATTCCAGAAGTAGTGAGGAGG
CTTTTTTGGAGGCCTAGGCTTTTGCAAAAAGCTTTCTAGAGGTACCACCGGAGCTTACCATGACCGAGTA
CAAGCCCACGGTGCGCCTCGCCACCCGCGACGACGTCCCCAGGGCCGTACGCACCCTCGCCGCCGCGTTC
GCCGACTACCCCGCCACGCGCCACACCGTCGATCCGGACCGCCACATCGAGCGGGTCACCGAGCTGCAAG
AACTCTTCCTCACGCGCGTCGGGCTCGACATCGGCAAGGTGTGGGTCGCGGACGACGGCGCCGCCGTGGC
GGTCTGGACCACGCCGGAGAGCGTCGAAGCGGGGGCGGTGTTCGCCGAGATCGGCCCGCGCATGGCCGAG
TTGAGCGGTTCCCGGCTGGCCGCGCAGCAACAGATGGAAGGCCTCCTGGCGCCGCACCGGCCCAAGGAGC
CCGCGTGGTTCCTGGCCACCGTCGGCGTCTCGCCCGACCACCAGGGCAAGGGTCTGGGCAGCGCCGTCGT
GCTCCCCGGAGTGGAGGCGGCCGAGCGCGCCGGGGTGCCCGCCTTCCTGGAGACCTCCGCGCCCCGCAAC
CTCCCCTTCTACGAGCGGCTCGGCTTCACCGTCACCGCCGACGTCGAGGTGCCCGAAGGACCGCGCACCT
GGTGCATGACCCGCAAGCCCGGTGCCAGTTAACGAATTCTAGATCTTGAGACAAATGGCAGTATTCATCC
ACAATTTTAAAAGAAAAGGGGGGATTGGGGGGTACAGTGCAGGGGAAAGAATAGTAGACATAATAGCAAC
AGACATACAAACTAAAGAATTACAAAAACAAATTACAAAAATTCAAAATTTTCGGGTTTATTACAGGGAC
AGCAGAGATCCACTTTGGCGCCGGCTCGAGGCCTGCAGGTGCAAAGATGGATAAAGTTTTAAACAGAGAG
GAATCTTTGCAGCTAATGGACCTTCTAGGTCTTGAAAGGAGTGGGAATTGGCTCCGGTGCCCGTCAGTGG
GCAGAGCGCACATCGCCCACAGTCCCCGAGAAGTTGGGGGGAGGGGTCGGCAATTGAACCGGTGCCTAGA
GAAGGTGGCGCGGGGTAAACTGGGAAAGTGATGTCGTGTACTGGCTCCGCCTTTTTCCCGAGGGTGGGGG
AGAACCGTATATAAGTGCAGTAGTCGCCGTGAACGTTCTTTTTCGCAACGGGTTTGCCGCCAGAACACAG
GTAAGTGCCGTGTGTGGTTCCCGCGGGCCTGGCCTCTTTACGGGTTATGGCCCTTGCGTGCCTTGAATTA
CTTCCACCTGGCTGCAGTACGTGATTCTTGATCCCGAGCTTCGGGTTGGAAGTGGGTGGGAGAGTTCGAG
GCCTTGCGCTTAAGGAGCCCCTTCGCCTCGTGCTTGAGTTGAGGCCTGGCCTGGGCGCTGGGGCCGCCGC
GTGCGAATCTGGTGGCACCTTCGCGCCTGTCTCGCTGCTTTCGATAAGTCTCTAGCCATTTAAAATTTTT
GATGACCTGCTGCGACGCTTTTTTTCTGGCAAGATAGTCTTGTAAATGCGGGCCAAGATCTGCACACTGG
TATTTCGGTTTTTGGGGCCGCGGGCGGCGACGGGGCCCGTGCGTCCCAGCGCACATGTTCGGCGAGGCGG
GGCCTGCGAGCGCGGCCACCGAGAATCGGACGGGGGTAGTCTCAAGCTGGCCGGCCTGCTCTGGTGCCTG
GCCTCGCGCCGCCGTGTATCGCCCCGCCCTGGGCGGCAAGGCTGGCCCGGTCGGCACCAGTTGCGTGAGC
GGAAAGATGGCCGCTTCCCGGCCCTGCTGCAGGGAGCTCAAAATGGAGGACGCGGCGCTCGGGAGAGCGG
GCGGGTGAGTCACCCACACAAAGGAAAAGGGCCTTTCCGTCCTCAGCCGTCGCTTCATGTGACTCCACGG
AGTACCGGGCGCCGTCCAGGCACCTCGATTAGTTCTCGAGCTTTTGGAGTACGTCGTCTTTAGGTTGGGG
GGAGGGGTTTTATGCGATGGAGTTTCCCCACACTGAGTGGGTGGAGACTGAAGTTAGGCCAGCTTGGCAC
TTGATGTAATTCTCCTTGGAATTTGCCCTTTTTGAGTTTGGATCTTGGTTCATTCTCAAGCCTCAGACAG
TGGTTCAAAGTTTTTTTCTTCCATTTCAGGTGTCGTGAGGCTAGCACCGCCACCATGAACACCATCGTCT
TCAACAAGCTCAGCGGTGCGGTGCTGTTTGAGGACGGAGGCGCCTCGGAGCGGGAGCGGGGTGGCCGGCC
CTACAGCGGTGTCCTGGACAGTCCTCACGCCCGCCCCGAGGTGGGCATTCCCGACGGCCCGCCCCTCAAG
GACAACCTCGGCCTGAGACACCGGAGGACCGGCGCCCGGCAGAATGGCGGGAAGGTGAGGCACAAGCGGC
AGGCCCTGCAAGACATGGCGCGACCCCTCAAGCAGTGGCTTTACAAGCACCGTGACAACCCGTACCCCAC
CAAGACCGAGAAGATACTCTTGGCCCTCGGCTCGCAGATGACGCTAGTGCAGGTGTCAAATTGGTTTGCT
AATGCAAGACGTCGGCTTAAGAATACCGTTCGACAGCCAGATTTAAGCTGGGCTTTGAGAATAAAGTTAT
ACAACAAGTATGTTCAAGGCAATGCTGAACGGCTTAGCGTAAGCAGTGATGACTCATGTTCTGAAGATGG
AGAAAATCCTCCAAGAACCCACATGAACGAAGGGGGCTATAATACCCCAGTTCACCATCCTGTGATTAAA
AGTGAGAATTCGGTCATCAAAGCGGGAGTGAGGCCAGAGTCACGGGCCAGTGAGGACTACGTGGCACCCC
CCAAATACAAGAGCAGCTTGTTGAACCGTTACCTTAATGACTCTTTGAGACATGTCATGGCCACGAACAC
TACCATGATGGGAAAAACAAGGCAAAGAAACCACTCGGGATCTTTTAGCTCCAATGAATTTGAGGAAGAA
TTAGTGTCTCCATCGTCATCAGAAACTGAAGGCAACTTTGTCTATCGCACAGACACTCTGGAAAACGGAT
CCAATAAGGGTGAAAGCGCAGCTAACAGAAAAGGACCAAGCAAGGATGACACGTATTGGAAGGAGATCAA
CGCAGCTATGGCCTTAACAAATCTTGCACAGGGAAAGGACAAACTGCAGGGAACTACCAGCTGCATCATC
CAGAAGTCGTCCCATATAGCAGAAGTAAAGACTGTCAAAGTGCCGCTGGTGCAGCAGTTTTAGTAATGAA
CTAGTCCGTAACTTGAAAGTATTTCGATTTCTTGGCTTTATATATCTTGTGGAAAGGACGAGGTATGACT
GAGGTGAGGCTACCCACGCGTTAAGTCGACAATCAACCTCTGGATTACAAAATTTGTGAAAGATTGACTG
GTATTCTTAACTATGTTGCTCCTTTTACGCTATGTGGATACGCTGCTTTAATGCCTTTGTATCATGCTAT
TGCTTCCCGTATGGCTTTCATTTTCTCCTCCTTGTATAAATCCTGGTTGCTGTCTCTTTATGAGGAGTTG
TGGCCCGTTGTCAGGCAACGTGGCGTGGTGTGCACTGTGTTTGCTGACGCAACCCCCACTGGTTGGGGCA
TTGCCACCACCTGTCAGCTCCTTTCCGGGACTTTCGCTTTCCCCCTCCCTATTGCCACGGCGGAACTCAT
CGCCGCCTGCCTTGCCCGCTGCTGGACAGGGGCTCGGCTGTTGGGCACTGACAATTCCGTGGTGTTGTCG
GGGAAATCATCGTCCTTTCCTTGGCTGCTCGCCTGTGTTGCCACCTGGATTCTGCGCGGGACGTCCTTCT
GCTACGTCCCTTCGGCCCTCAATCCAGCGGACCTTCCTTCCCGCGGCCTGCTGCCGGCTCTGCGGCCTCT
TCCGCGTCTTCGCCTTCGCCCTCAGACGAGTCGGATCTCCCTTTGGGCCGCCTCCCCGCGTCGACTTTAA
GACCAATGACTTACAAGGCAGCTGTAGATCTTAGCCACTTTTTAAAAGAAAAGGGGGGACTGGAAGGGCT
AATTCACTCCCAACGAAGACAAGATCTGCTTTTTGCTTGTACTGGGTCTCTCTGGTTAGACCAGATCTGA
GCCTGGGAGCTCTCTGGCTAACTAGGGAACCCACTGCTTAAGCCTCAATAAAGCTTGCCTTGAGTGCTTC
AAGTAGTGTGTGCCCGTCTGTTGTGTGACTCTGGTAACTAGAGATCCCTCAGACCCTTTTAGTCAGTGTG
GAAAATCTCTAGCAGTACGTATAGTAGTTCATGTCATCTTATTATTCAGTATTTATAACTTGCAAAGAAA
TGAATATCAGAGAGTGAGAGGAACTTGTTTATTGCAGCTTATAATGGTTACAAATAAAGCAATAGCATCA
CAAATTTCACAAATAAAGCATTTTTTTCACTGCATTCTAGTTGTGGTTTGTCCAAACTCATCAATGTATC
TTATCATGTCTGGCTCTAGCTATCCCGCCCCTAACTCCGCCCATCCCGCCCCTAACTCCGCCCAGTTCCG
CCCATTCTCCGCCCCATGGCTGACTAATTTTTTTTATTTATGCAGAGGCCGAGGCCGCCTCGGCCTCTGA
GCTATTCCAGAAGTAGTGAGGAGGCTTTTTTGGAGGCCTAGGGACGTACCCAATTCGCCCTATAGTGAGT
CGTATTACGCGCGCTCACTGGCCGTCGTTTTACAACGTCGTGACTGGGAAAACCCTGGCGTTACCCAACT
TAATCGCCTTGCAGCACATCCCCCTTTCGCCAGCTGGCGTAATAGCGAAGAGGCCCGCACCGATCGCCCT
TCCCAACAGTTGCGCAGCCTGAATGGCGAATGGG
[124 nt withheld, positions 6755-6878]
C
[91 nt withheld, positions 6880-6970]
A
[49 nt withheld, positions 6972-7020]
CCTTTGACGTTGGAGTCCACGTTCTTT
[37 nt withheld, positions 7048-7084]
ACCCTATCTCGGTCTATTCTTTTGATTTATAAGGGATTTTGCCGATTTCGGCCTATTGGTTAAAAAATGA
GCTGATTTAACAAAAATTTAACGCGAATTTTAACAAAATATTAACGCTTACAATTTAGGTGGCACTTTTC
GGGGAAATGTGCGCGGAACCCCTATTTGTTTATTTTTCTAAATACATTCAAATATGTATCCGCTCATGAG
ACAATAACCCTGATAAATGCTTCAATAATATTGAAAAAGGAAGAGTATGAGTATTCAACATTTCCGTGTC
GCCCTTATTCCCTTTTTTGCGGCATTTTGCCTTCCTGTTTTTGCTCACCCAGAAACGCTGGTGAAAGTAA
AAGATGCTGAAGATCAGTTGGGTGCACGAGTGGGTTACATCGAACTGGATCTCAACAGCGGTAAGATCCT
TGAGAGTTTTCGCCCCGAAGAACGTTTTCCAATGATGAGCACTTTTAAAGTTCTGCTATGTGGCGCGGTA
TTATCCCGTATTGACGCCGGGCAAGAGCAACTCGGTCGCCGCATACACTATTCTCAGAATGACTTGGTTG
AGTACTCACCAGTCACAGAAAAGCATCTTACGGATGGCATGACAGTAAGAGAATTATGCAGTGCTGCCAT
AACCATGAGTGATAACACTGCGGCCAACTTACTTCTGACAACGATCGGAGGACCGAAGGAGCTAACCGCT
TTTTTGCACAACATGGGGGATCATGTAACTCGCCTTGATCGTTGGGAACCGGAGCTGAATGAAGCCATAC
CAAACGACGAGCGTGACACCACGATGCCTGTAGCAATGGCAACAACGTTGCGCAAACTATTAACTGGCGA
ACTACTTACTCTAGCTTCCCGGCAACAATTAATAGACTGGATGGAGGCGGATAAAGTTGCAGGACCACTT
CTGCGCTCGGCCCTTCCGGCTGGCTGGTTTATTGCTGATAAATCTGGAGCCGGTGAGCGTGGGTCTCGCG
GTATCATTGCAGCACTGGGGCCAGATGGTAAGCCCTCCCGTATCGTAGTTATCTACACGACGGGGAGTCA
GGCAACTATGGATGAACGAAATAGACAGATCGCTGAGATAGGTGCCTCACTGATTAAGCATTGGTAACTG
TCAGACCAAGTTTACTCATATATACTTTAGATTGATTTAAAACTTCATTTTTAATTTAAAAGGATCTAGG
TGAAGATCCTTTTTGATAATCTCATGACCAAAATCCCTTAACGTGAGTTTTCGTTCCACTGAGCGTCAGA
CCCCGTAGAAAAGATCAAAGGATCTTCTTGAGATCCTTTTTTTCTGCGCGTAATCTGCTGCTTGCAAACA
AAAAAACCACCGCTACCAGCGGTGGTTTGTTTGCCGGATCAAGAGCTACCAACTCTTTTTCCGAAGGTAA
CTGGCTTCAGCAGAGCGCAGATACCAAATACTGTTCTTCTAGTGTAGCCGTAGTTAGGCCACCACTTCAA
GAACTCTGTAGCACCGCCTACATACCTCGCTCTGCTAATCCTGTTACCAGTGGCTGCTGCCAGTGGCGAT
AAGTCGTGTCTTACCGGGTTGGACTCAAGACGATAGTTACCGGATAAGGCGCAGCGGTCGGGCTGAACGG
GGGGTTCGTGCACACAGCCCAGCTTGGAGCGAACGACCTACACCGAACTGAGATACCTACAGCGTGAGCT
ATGAGAAAGCGCCACGCTTCCCGAAGGGAGAAAGGCGGACAGGTATCCGGTAAGCGGCAGGGTCGGAACA
GGAGAGCGCACGAGGGAGCTTCCAGGGGGAAACGCCTGGTATCTTTATAGTCCTGTCGGGTTTCGCCACC
TCTGACTTGAGCGTCGATTTTTGTGATGCTCGTCAGGGGGGCGGAGCCTATGGAAAAACGCCAGCAACGC
GGCCTTTTTACGGTTCCTGGCCTTTTGCTGGCCTTTTGCTCACATGTTCTTTCCTGCGTTATCCCCTGAT
TCTGTGGATAACCGTATTACCGCCTTTGAGTGAGCTGATACCGCTCGCCGCAGCCGAACGACCGAGCGCA
GCGAGTCAGTGAGCGAGGAAGCGGAAGAGCGCCCAATACGCAAACCGCCTCTCCCCGCGCGTTGGCCGAT
TCATTAATGCAGCTGGCACGACAGGTTTCCCGACTGGAAAGCGGGCAGTGAGCGCAACGCAATTAATGTG
AGTTAGCTCACTCATTAGGCACCCCAGGCTTTACACTTTATGCTTCCGGCTCGTATGTTGTGTGGAATTG
TGAGCGGATAACAATTTCACACAGGAAACAGCTATGACCATGATTACGCCAAGCGCGCAATTAACCCTCA
CTAAAGGGAACAAAAGCTGGAGCTGCAAGC
Features (pLannotate 1.2.2; 31 found; start..end, strand, type, name):
      5..231     +  promoter       RSV promoter: Rous sarcoma virus enhancer/promoter
    232..412     +  LTR            5' LTR (truncated): truncated 5' long terminal repeat (LTR) from HIV-1
    459..584     +  misc_feature   HIV-1 Ψ: packaging signal of human immunodeficiency virus type 1
    568..931     +  CDS            HIV-1 gag (fragment): gag protein from human immunodeficiency virus 1; gag
   1077..1310    +  misc_feature   RRE: The Rev response element (RRE) of HIV-1 allows for Rev-dependent mRNA export from the nucleus to the cytoplasm.
   1687..1713    +  CDS            Rev (fragment): human immunodeficiency virus 1 (HIV-1) Rev protein; rev; enhances nuclear export of unspliced and incompletely spliced viral mRNAs
   1720..1743    +  promoter       SV40 promoter (fragment): SV40 early promoter
   1744..1815    +  promoter       SV40 promoter (fragment): SV40 enhancer and early promoter
   1839..1974    +  rep_origin     SV40 ori: SV40 origin of replication
   2020..2616    +  CDS            PuroR (fragment): puromycin N-acetyltransferase; pac from Streptomyces; confers resistance to puromycin
   2665..2782    +  misc_feature   cPPT/CTS: central polypurine tract and central termination sequence of HIV-1
   2847..2913    +  CDS            small t antigen (fragment): SV40 (simian virus 40) small t antigen
   2920..4098    +  promoter       EF-1α promoter: strong constitutive promoter for human elongation factor EF-1α
   4115..5170    +  CDS            MKX: MKX_HUMAN - Also known as C10orf48, IRXL1. Experimental evidence at transcript level: Swiss-Prot protein existence level 2. May act as a morphogenetic regulator of cell adhesion. From Homo sapiens (Human).
   5186..5239    +  promoter       U6 promoter (fragment): RNA polymerase III promoter for human U6 snRNA
   5281..5869    +  misc_feature   WPRE: woodchuck hepatitis virus posttranscriptional regulatory element
   5920..5939    +  misc_feature   cPPT/CTS (fragment): central polypurine tract and central termination sequence of HIV-1
   5941..6174    +  LTR            3' LTR (ΔU3): self-inactivating 3' long terminal repeat (LTR) from HIV-1
   6252..6373    +  polyA_signal   SV40 poly(A) signal: SV40 polyadenylation signal
   6413..6548    +  rep_origin     SV40 ori: SV40 origin of replication
   6569..6587    -  promoter       T7 promoter: promoter for bacteriophage T7 RNA polymerase
   6595..6750    +  CDS            lacZα (fragment): LacZα fragment of β-galactosidase; lacZ fragment
   6755..7183    +  rep_origin     f1 ori (sequence partly withheld): f1 bacteriophage origin of replication; arrow indicates direction of (+) strand synthesis
   7236..7340    +  promoter       AmpR promoter: bla
   7341..8201    +  CDS            AmpR: β-lactamase; bla; confers resistance to ampicillin, carbenicillin, and related antibiotics
   8372..8960    +  rep_origin     ori: high-copy-number ColE1/pMB1/pBR322/pUC origin of replication
   9143..9235    +  CDS            lacI (fragment): lac repressor; lacI; The lac repressor binds to the lac operator to inhibit transcription in E. coli. This inhibition can be relieved by adding lactose or isopropyl-β-D-thiogalactopyranoside (IPTG).
   9248..9269    +  protein_bind   CAP binding site: CAP binding activates transcription in the presence of cAMP. E. coli catabolite activator protein
   9284..9314    +  promoter       lac promoter: promoter for the E. coli lac operon
   9322..9338    +  protein_bind   lac operator: The lac repressor binds to the lac operator to inhibit transcription in E. coli. This inhibition can be relieved by adding lactose or isopropyl-β-D-thiogalactopyranoside (IPTG). lac repressor encoded by lacI
   9383..9401    +  promoter       T3 promoter: promoter for bacteriophage T3 RNA polymerase
