[The description below was written by a language model from this plasmid's Addgene catalogue record and pLannotate feature annotations shown in this document.]
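Description:
TFORF1318 is a lentiviral mammalian expression plasmid built on the pLX_TRC317 backbone that carries the human transcription factor MKX (Mohawk homeobox, also known as IRXL1 or C10orf48) as a synthesized open reading frame. It belongs to a barcoded transcription factor ORF collection in which each construct carries a unique 24-bp barcode, allowing the overexpressed factor to be identified by sequencing in pooled screens. The barcode is not annotated as a separate feature; the catalogue insert size is somewhat larger than the annotated MKX coding sequence, which may reflect the barcode and flanking sequence, though the record does not say so. In bacteria the plasmid replicates from a high-copy ColE1/pUC origin under ampicillin selection, and it also contains an f1 origin. The depositor notes a risk of recombination, as is common for LTR-containing plasmids.

The viral cassette has a third-generation, self-inactivating layout. An RSV promoter drives a truncated HIV-1 5' LTR, followed by the Ψ packaging signal with a partial gag sequence, the RRE for Rev-dependent export of the genomic RNA, and a cPPT/CTS element, and it ends in a ΔU3 3' LTR with a downstream SV40 polyadenylation signal. Two expression units sit between the LTRs. An SV40 early promoter drives puromycin N-acetyltransferase for selection of transduced cells, and the EF-1α promoter drives constitutive MKX expression, with a WPRE downstream to enhance transcript stability and expression. Short annotated fragments such as the U6 promoter, small t antigen, lacZα and lacI pieces appear to be backbone remnants or partial matches rather than functional parts. The construct is used to produce lentivirus for stable MKX overexpression, for example in directed differentiation screens.
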