Addgene plasmid #143261: TFORF1318
Purpose: Lentiviral vector for overexpressing transcription factor ORFs with unique 24-bp barcodes. Barcodes facilitate identification of transcription factors in pooled screens.
Depositing lab: Feng Zhang. Depositing organization: Broad Institute. Publication: A transcription factor atlas of directed differentiation. Joung J, Ma S, Tay T, Geiger-Schuller KR, Kirchgatterer PC, Verdine VK, Guo B, Arias-Garcia MA, Allen WE, Singh A, Kuksenko O, Abudayyeh OO, Gootenberg JS, Fu Z, Macrae RK, Buenrostro JD, Regev A, Zhang F. Cell. 2023 Jan 5;186(1):209-229.e26. doi: 10.1016/j.cell.2022.11.026. PubMed 36608654.
Backbone
  Vector backbone: pLX_TRC317
  Backbone manufacturer: Broad Institute Genetic Perturbation Platform
  Backbone size w/o insert (bp): 8264
  Vector type: Mammalian Expression, Lentiviral
  Selectable markers: Puromycin
Growth in bacteria
  Bacterial resistance: Ampicillin, 100 μg/mL
  Growth temperature: 37°C
  Growth strain: NEB Stable
  Copy number: High Copy
Gene/Insert
  Gene/Insert name: MKX
  Species: H. sapiens (human)
  Insert size (bp): 1160
  Entrez Gene: MKX (a.k.a. IFRX, IRXL1, C10orf48, MGC39616)
  Promoter: EF1a
  Cloning method: Unknown
  Sequencing primers: 5′ GGGTGGAGACTGAAGTTAGGCCAG; 3′ CACATAGCGTAAAAGGAGCAACATAG
Terms and licenses: Academic/Nonprofit Terms; Industry Terms: Not Available to Industry
Depositor comments: NM_173576,NM_001242702,XM_017016106,XM_017016105,ENST00000419761,ENST00000375790 . The transcription factor ORF portion of this plasmid was synthesized by Genewiz. Please test multiple small colonies in case of plasmid recombination. To make this collection available in a timely manner, a portion of this collection was not fully sequenced by Addgene. If an Addgene verified full plasmid sequence is not available, please contact us prior to placing an order to request the full sequence.
How to cite: TFORF1318 was a gift from Feng Zhang (Addgene plasmid # 143261 ; http://n2t.net/addgene:143261 ; RRID:Addgene_143261)
