>Addgene plasmid #143261 | TFORF1318 | depositor partial sequence | sequence record 281921 | Insert
ACCGCCACCATGAACACCATCGTCTTCAACAAGCTCAGCGGTGCGGTGCTGTTTGAGGACGGAGGCGCCT
CGGAGCGGGAGCGGGGTGGCCGGCCCTACAGCGGTGTCCTGGACAGTCCTCACGCCCGCCCCGAGGTGGG
CATTCCCGACGGCCCGCCCCTCAAGGACAACCTCGGCCTGAGACACCGGAGGACCGGCGCCCGGCAGAAT
GGCGGGAAGGTGAGGCACAAGCGGCAGGCCCTGCAAGACATGGCGCGACCCCTCAAGCAGTGGCTTTACA
AGCACCGTGACAACCCGTACCCCACCAAGACCGAGAAGATACTCTTGGCCCTCGGCTCGCAGATGACGCT
AGTGCAGGTGTCAAATTGGTTTGCTAATGCAAGACGTCGGCTTAAGAATACCGTTCGACAGCCAGATTTA
AGCTGGGCTTTGAGAATAAAGTTATACAACAAGTATGTTCAAGGCAATGCTGAACGGCTTAGCGTAAGCA
GTGATGACTCATGTTCTGAAGATGGAGAAAATCCTCCAAGAACCCACATGAACGAAGGGGGCTATAATAC
CCCAGTTCACCATCCTGTGATTAAAAGTGAGAATTCGGTCATCAAAGCGGGAGTGAGGCCAGAGTCACGG
GCCAGTGAGGACTACGTGGCACCCCCCAAATACAAGAGCAGCTTGTTGAACCGTTACCTTAATGACTCTT
TGAGACATGTCATGGCCACGAACACTACCATGATGGGAAAAACAAGGCAAAGAAACCACTCGGGATCTTT
TAGCTCCAATGAATTTGAGGAAGAATTAGTGTCTCCATCGTCATCAGAAACTGAAGGCAACTTTGTCTAT
CGCACAGACACTCTGGAAAACGGATCCAATAAGGGTGAAAGCGCAGCTAACAGAAAAGGACCAAGCAAGG
ATGACACGTATTGGAAGGAGATCAACGCAGCTATGGCCTTAACAAATCTTGCACAGGGAAAGGACAAACT
GCAGGGAACTACCAGCTGCATCATCCAGAAGTCGTCCCATATAGCAGAAGTAAAGACTGTCAAAGTGCCG
CTGGTGCAGCAGTTTTAGTAATGAACTAGTCCGTAACTTGAAAGTATTTCGATTTCTTGGCTTTATATAT
CTTGTGGAAAGGACGAGGTATGACTGAGGTGAGGCTACCC
