>Addgene plasmid #143261 | TFORF1318 | depositor partial sequence | sequence record 281922 | Barcode
GGTATGACTGAGGTGAGGCTACCC
